>Addgene plasmid #39698 | KHBD00626 | depositor partial sequence | sequence record 50138 | KHBD00626 sequence 1668 bps
ATGGAGTGGGGCCGGAAGCTGTACCCCAGTGCCGTTTCCGGTCCGCGATCCGCCGGCGGCCTGATGTTCG
GCCTGCCGCCCACCGCCGCTGTGGACATGAACCAGCCGCGCGGTCCGATGACCTCGCTGAAGGAGGAGCC
GCTGGGCAGCCGGTGGGCCATGCAGCCAGTCGTTGACCAGAGCAATTTGGGCATTGGCCGCGCCCACTTT
GAAAAGCAGCCGCCCAGCAATTTGCGCAAGTCGAACTTCTTTCACTTCGTGATCGCCTTATATGATCGGG
CTGGACAACCGATCGAAATCGAGCGGACGGCTTTCATTGGATTCATCGAGAAGGACTCGGAATCGGATGC
CACCAAGACGAACAATGGCATCCAGTACCGGCTGCAGTTACTCTACGCAAATGGAGCTCGCCAGGAGCAG
GACATTTTCGTGCGTCTCATCGATTCGGTGACCAAGCAGGCCATCATATATGAGGGTCAGGACAAGAATC
CCGAGATGTGTCGAGTGCTCCTAACGCACGAGGTGATGTGCAGCCGCTGCTGTGATAAGAAGAGCTGTGG
TAACCGCAACGAGACGCCATCGGATCCCGTCATTATTGATCGCTTCTTCCTGAAATTCTTCTTGAAATGC
AATCAAAACTGTCTGAAAAACGCTGGCAATCCGCGGGATATGCGCCGATTTCAGGTGGTAATTTCTACGC
AGGTGGCCGTGGATGGACCACTATTGGCCATCTCCGACAACATGTTCGTGCATAACAATTCGAAGCACGG
ACGGAGGGCCAAGCGGCTGGACACCACGGAAGGTACAGGCAACACATCCCTGTCCATTTCCGGTCACCCC
CTAGCGCCCGACAGTACCTACGATGGTCTCTACCCACCGCTGCCAGTGGCCACGCCCTGCATCAAGGCGA
TCTCGCCCAGCGAAGGCTGGACAACCGGTGGCGCCACCGTGATCATAGTGGGCGACAACTTCTTCGATGG
CCTGCAGGTTGTGTTCGGCACCATGCTGGTCTGGAGCGAGCTAATTACCTCGCATGCGATCCGGGTGCAG
ACCCCGCCAAGGCACATCCCCGGCGTGGTGGAGGTGACGCTATCCTATAAGAGCAAACAGTTCTGCAAGG
GATCACCCGGTCGCTTCGTCTATGTCTCTCTCAACGAACCCACAATCGACTACGGTTTCCAGCGCCTGCA
GAAGCTCATTCCCCGGCATCCCGGCGATCCCGAGAAGCTCCAGAAAGAGATAATCCTCAAGAGGGCTGCC
GATCTGGTCGAGGCGCTGTACTCCATGCCCAGATCTCCGGGCGGCTCGACGGGCTTCAATTCCTATGCCG
GTCAACTGGCGGTCAGTGTCCAGGATGGCTCCGGCCAGTGGACCGAGGACGATTACCAACGGGCGCAGTC
GAGCAGCGTGAGTCCACGTGGTGGCTACTGCAGCAGCGCCTCCACGCCGCACAGCTCGGGAGGATCCTAC
GGTGCCACGGCGGCCAGTGCAGCGGTGGCAGCCACGGCCAATGGCTATGCACCTGCACCCAACATGGGCA
CACTCTCCTCGTCGCCCGGCAGCGTCTTCAATTCCACGTCAAGGGTCAGCAGCCTGAGCTTCAATCCCTT
CGCCCTGCCCACCTGCAATACACAGGGCTATAGCACCCAACTGGTGACGTCAACCAAA
