>Addgene plasmid #39698 | KHBD00626 | addgene partial sequence | sequence record 52257 | M13Rev
AATAATGATTTTATTTTGACTGATAGTGACCTGTTCGTTGCAACAAATTGATAAGCAATGCTTTCTTATA
ATGCCAACTTTGTACAAGAAAGTTGGCAATTTGGTTGACGTCACCAGTTGGGTGCTATAGCCCTGTGTAT
TGCAGGTGGGCAGGGCGAAGGGATTGAAGCTCAGGCTGCTGACCCTTGACGTGGAATTGAAGACGCTGCC
GGGCGACGAGGAGAGTGTGCCCATGTTGGGTGCAGGTGCATAGCCATTGGCCGTGGCTGCCACCGCTGCA
CTGGCCGCCGTGGCACCGTAGGATCCTCCCGAGCTGTGCGGCGTGGAGGCGCTGCTGCAGTAGCCACCAC
GTGGACTCACGCTGCTCGACTGCGCCCGTTGGTAATCGTCCTCGGTCCACTGGCCGGAGCCATCCTGGAC
ACTGACCGCCAGTTGACCGGCATAGGAATTGAAGCCCGTCGAGCCGCCCGGAGATCTGGGCATGGAGTAC
AGCGCCTCGACCAGATCGGCAGCCCTCTTGAGGATTATCTCTTTCTGGAGCTTCTCGGGATCGCCGGGAT
GCCGGGGAATGAGCTTCTGCAGGCGCTGGAAACCGTAGTCGATTGTGGGTTCGTTGAGAGAGACATAGAC
GAAGCGACCGGGTGATCCCTTGCAGAACTGTTTGCTCTTATAGGATAGCGTCACCTCCACCACGCCGGGG
ATGTGCCTTGGCGGGGTCTGCACCCGGATCGCATGCGAGGTAATTAGCTCGCTCCAGACCAGCATG
