[The description below was written by a language model from this plasmid's Addgene catalogue record.]
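Description:
KHBD00626 is a Gateway entry clone built in the pDONR221 backbone (Invitrogen), carrying the open reading frame of the Drosophila melanogaster gene CG10197, better known as knot (kn) or collier, which encodes a COE-family transcription factor. The insert is recorded as 1668 bp in a backbone of about 2.5 kb after recombination. The plasmid is a high-copy bacterial vector maintained in standard E. coli cloning strains under kanamycin selection. No feature table accompanies the record, so individual backbone elements are not itemised. As a product of Gateway cloning into a DONR vector, the ORF would be expected to sit between attL recombination sites, and the M13 forward and reverse priming sites listed for sequencing flank the insert.

The record lists no promoter, which fits the role of an entry clone: it is not an expression construct but a shuttle from which the ORF is moved by LR recombination into destination vectors that supply their own promoters and tags. The depositor notes that ORFs in this collection were cloned open-ended, without a stop codon, so the kn coding sequence can be read through into a C-terminal fusion partner provided by the destination vector. The destination vector must therefore also provide the translational stop. The plasmid belongs to a collection of Drosophila transcription factor ORF clones associated with work on automated screening of protein–DNA interactions at fly regulatory elements, and it is suited to transferring knot into vectors for such interaction assays or other expression systems.
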