Addgene plasmid #39698: KHBD00626
Depositing lab: Bart Deplancke. Depositing organization: Swiss Federal Institute of Technology (EPFL). Publication: Automated protein-DNA interaction screening of Drosophila regulatory elements. Korneel Hens, Jean-Daniel Feuz, Alina Isakova, Antonina Lagovitina, Andreas Massouras, Julien Bryois, Patrick Callaerts, Susan E. Celniker, Bart Deplancke. Nat Methods. 2011 Oct 30;8(12):1065-70. 10.1038/nmeth.1763 PubMed 22037703.
Backbone
  Vector backbone: pDONR221
  Backbone manufacturer: Invitrogen
  Backbone size w/o insert (bp): 2536
  Vector type: Gateway DONR vector
Growth in bacteria
  Bacterial resistance: Kanamycin, 50 μg/mL
  Growth temperature: 37°C
  Growth strain: DH5alpha
  Copy number: High Copy
Gene/Insert
  Gene/Insert name: CG10197 (alt names: FBgn0001319; kn; knot)
  Species: D. melanogaster (fly)
  Insert size (bp): 1668
  Entrez Gene: kn (a.k.a. Dmel_CG10197, CG10197, Col, Col/Kn, DmCOE, Dmel\CG10197, Kn, Kn/Col, Knot, coe, col, collier)
  Promoter: none
  Cloning method: Gateway Cloning
  Sequencing primers: 5′ M13-F20; 3′ M13R
Terms and licenses: Academic/Nonprofit Terms; Industry Terms: Not Available to Industry
Depositor comments: Please note that the ORFs in this collection were cloned open-ended (without a stop codon).
How to cite: KHBD00626 was a gift from Bart Deplancke (Addgene plasmid # 39698 ; http://n2t.net/addgene:39698 ; RRID:Addgene_39698)
